>Addgene plasmid #202582 | pZG163 | addgene full sequence | sequence record 403973 | Addgene NGS Result
GTTTACCCGCCAATATATCCTGTCAAACACTGATAGTTTAAACTGAAGGCGGGAAACGACAATCTGATCC
AAGCTCAAGCTAAGCTTGCATGCCTGCAGGATATCGTGGATCCAAGCTTGCCACGTGCCGCCACGTGCCG
CCACGTGCCGCCACGTGCCTCTAGAGGATCCATCTCCACTGACGTAAGGGATGACGCACAATCCCACTAT
CCTTCGCAAGACCCTTCCTCTATATAAGGAAGTTCATTTCATTTGGAGAGGACACGCTGGGATCCCCAAT
TCCGGGCGGAATGAAAGCGTTAACGGCCAGGCAACAAGAGGTGTTTGATCTCATCCGTGATCACATCAGC
CAGACAGGTATGCCGCCGACGCGTGCGGAAATCGCGCAGCGTTTGGGGTTCCGTTCCCCAAACGCGGCTG
AAGAACATCTGAAGGCGCTGGCACGCAAAGGCGTTATTGAAATTGTTTCCGGCGCATCACGCGGGATTCG
TCTGTTGCAGGAAGAGGAAGAAGGGTTGCCGCTGGTAGGTCGTGTGGCTGCCGGTGAACCGTCGAGCGCC
CCCCCGACCGATGTCAGCCTGGGGGACGAGCTCCACTTAGACGGCGAGGACGTGGCGATGGCGCATGCCG
ACGCGCTAGACGATTTCGATCTGGACATGTTGGGGGACGGGGATTCCCCGGGTCCGGGATTTACCCCCCA
CGACTCCGCCCCCTACGGCGCTCTGGATATGGCCGACTTCGAGTTTGAGCAGATGTTTACCGATGCCCTT
GGAATTGACGAGTACGGTGGGGATCCGTCTGCTGGAGACATGAGAGCTGCCAACCTTTGGCCAAGCCCGC
TCATGATCAAACGCTCTAAGAAGAACAGCCTGGCCTTGTCCCTGACGGCCGACCAGATGGTCAGTGCCTT
GTTGGATGCTGAGCCCCCCATACTCTATTCCGAGTATGATCCTACCAGACCCTTCAGTGAAGCTTCGATG
ATGGGCTTACTGACCAACCTGGCAGACAGGGAGCTGGTTCACATGATCAACTGGGCGAAGAGGGTGCCAG
GCTTTGTGGATTTGACCCTCCATGATCAGGTCCACCTTCTAGAATGTGCCTGGCTAGAGATCCTGATGAT
TGGTCTCGTCTGGCGCTCCATGGAGCACCCAGGGAAGCTACTGTTTGCTCCTAACTTGCTCTTGGACAGG
AACCAGGGAAAATGTGTAGAGGGCATGGTGGAGATCTTCGACATGCTGCTGGCTACATCATCTCGGTTCC
GCATGATGAATCTGCAGGGAGAGGAGTTTGTGTGCCTCAAATCTATTATTTTGCTTAATTCTGGAGTGTA
CACATTTCTGTCCAGCACCCTGAAGTCTCTGGAAGAGAAGGACCATATCCACCGAGTCCTGGACAAGATC
ACAGACACTTTGATCCACCTGATGGCCAAGGCAGGCCTGACCCTGCAGCAGCAGCACCAGCGGCTGGCCC
AGCTCCTCCTCATCCTCTCCCACATCAGGCACATGAGTAACAAAGGCATGGAGCATCTGTACAGCATGAA
GTGCAAGAACGTGGTGCCCCTCTATGACCTGCTGCTGGAGATGCTGGACGCCCACCGCCTACATGCGCCC
ACTAGCCGTGGAGGGGCATCCGTGGAGGAGACGGACCAAAGCCACTTGGCCACTGCGGGCTCTACTTCAT
CGCATTCCTTGCAAAAGTATTACATCACGGGGGAGGCAGAGGGTTTCCCTGCCACAGTCTGAGAGCTCCC
TGGCGGAATTCCCAGAGATGTTAGCTGAAATCATCACTAATCAGATACCAAAATATTCAAATGGAAATAT
CAAAAAGCTTCTGTTTCATCAAAAATGACTCGACCTAACTGAGTAAGCTAGCTTGTTCGAGTATTATGGC
ATTGGGAAAACTGTTTTTCTTGTACCATTTGTTGTGCTTGTAATTTACTGTGTTTTTTATTCGGTTTTCG
CTATCGAACTGTGAAATGGAAATGGATGGAGAAGAGTTAATGAATGATATGGTCCTTTTGTTCATTCTCA
AATTAATATTATTTGTTTTTTCTCTTATTTGTTGTGTGTTGAATTTGAAATTATAAGAGATATGCAAACA
TTTTGTTTTGAGTAAAAATGTGTCAAATCGTGGCCTCTAATGACCGAAGTTAATATGAGGAGTAAAACAC
TAGATCCCCAAACAAGCTTGAAACTGAAGGCGGGAAACGACAATCTGATCATGAGCGGAGAATTAAGGGA
GTCACGTTATGACCCCCGCCGATGACGCGGGACAAGCCGTTTTACGTTTGGAACTGACAGAACCGCAACG
TTGAAGGAGCCACTCAGCCGCGGGTTTCTGGAGTTTAATGAGCTAAGCACATACGTCAGAAACCATTATT
GCGCGTTCAAAAGTCGCCTAAGGTCACTATCAGCTAGCAAATATTTCTTGTCAAAAATGCTCCACTGACG
TTCCATAAATTCCCCTCGGTATCCAATTAGAGTCTCATATTCACTCTCAATCCAAATAATCTGCACCGGA
TCCGCTAGAGGATCTCGACCTGCAAGATCCCGGGGGGCAATGAGATATGAAAAAGCCTGAACTCACCGCG
ACGTCTGTCGAGAAGTTTCTGATCGAAAAGTTCGACAGCGTCTCCGACCTGATGCAGCTCTCGGAGGGCG
AAGAATCTCGTGCTTTCAGCTTCGATGTAGGAGGGCGTGGATATGTCCTGCGGGTAAATAGCTGCGCCGA
TGGTTTCTACAAAGATCGTTATGTTTATCGGCACTTTGCATCGGCCGCGCTCCCGATTCCGGAAGTGCTT
GACATTGGGGAATTCAGCGAGAGCCTGACCTATTGCATCTCCCGCCGTGCACAGGGTGTCACGTTGCAAG
ACCTGCCTGAAACCGAACTGCCCGCTGTTCTGCAGCCGGTCGCGGAGGCCATGGATGCGATCGCTGCGGC
CGATCTTAGCCAGACGAGCGGGTTCGGCCCATTCGGACCGCAAGGAATCGGTCAATACACTACATGGCGT
GATTTCATATGCGCGATTGCTGATCCCCATGTGTATCACTGGCAAACTGTGATGGACGACACCGTCAGTG
CGTCCGTCGCGCAGGCTCTCGATGAGCTGATGCTTTGGGCCGAGGACTGCCCCGAAGTCCGGCACCTCGT
GCACGCGGATTTCGGCTCCAACAATGTCCTGACGGACAATGGCCGCATAACAGCGGTCATTGACTGGAGC
GAGGCGATGTTCGGGGATTCCCAATACGAGGTCGCCAACATCTTCTTCTGGAGGCCGTGGTTGGCTTGTA
TGGAGCAGCAGACGCGCTACTTCGAGCGGAGGCATCCGGAGCTTGCAGGATCGCCGCGGCTCCGGGCGTA
TATGCTCCGCATTGGTCTTGACCAACTCTATCAGAGCTTGGTTGACGGCAATTTCGATGATGCAGCTTGG
GCGCAGGGTCGATGCGACGCAATCGTCCGATCCGGAGCCGGGACTGTCGGGCGTACACAAATCGCCCGCA
GAAGCGCGGCCGTCTGGACCGATGGCTGTGTAGAAGTACTCGCCGATAGTGGAAACCGACGCCCCAGCAC
TCGTCCGGGATCTTGGAGGTGATGTAACATGATCACAAGCTGATCCCCCGAATTTCCCCGATCGTTCAAA
CATTTGGCAATAAAGTTTCTTAAGATTGAATCCTGTTGCCGGTCTTGCGATGATTATCATATAATTTCTG
TTGAATTACGTTAAGCATGTAATAATTAACATGTAATGCATGACGTTATTTATGAGATGGGTTTTTATGA
TTAGAGTCCCGCAATTATACATTTAATACGCGATAGAAAACAAAATATAGCGCGCAAACTAGGATAAATT
ATCGCGCGCGGTGTCATCTATGTTACTAGATCGGGAATTGATCCCCCCTCGACAGCTTGCATGCCGCTTG
GGCTGCAGGTCGAGGCTAAAAAACTAATCGCATTATCATCCCCTCGACGTACTGTACATATAACCACTGG
TTTTATATACAGCAGTACTGTACATATAACCACTGGTTTTATATACAGCAGTCGACGTACTGTACATATA
ACCACTGGTTTTATATACAGCAGTACTGTACATATAACCACTGGTTTTATATACAGCAGTCGAGGTAAGA
TTAGATATGGATATGTATATGGATATGTATATGGTGGTAATGCCATGTAATATGCTCGACTCTAGGATCT
TCGCAAGACCCTTCCTCTATATAAGGAAGTTCATTTCATTTGGAGAGGACACGCTGAAGCTAGTCGACTC
TAGCCTCGAGTACCTTCGACGACAAGACCGGGCCCGGCTCTTCTCCTCACTCGACCAGATCTCGTACGCG
TCCCGGGGCGGTGGCTCATCTGGCGGAGGTGGATCCTACTCTCCTATGGTCGTACCGCAAAAAAATGTGC
CTCTCCCTATAGACGATAAATCTAGCTCCATGGAGCTTCCGCAGATCCACGCAGACACTATCGGTCGATT
GGTGCTGGAAAAGTTCATGGAGGTTATTAAAGGTCAGGAGGCTTATAGCCGTCGAAAAGTTTTGGCTGGA
ATCGTAATGACCGAAAACATGAACTTCTGTGAGGCAAAAGTCATTTCAGTGTCCACGGGCACCAAGTGTG
TGTCCGGCGAGCATATGTCCGTAAACGGTGCGGTACTCAATGACAGCCACGCCGAGATAGTGTCACGTCG
TTGTCTCCTCAAGTATCTCTATGCCCAACTGGATCTTCAATGCAACCAGGCGACCGCTTATCAGAGCATA
TTTGTGCGTAATACTGACGGTCAGTATCCCTATAAACTGAAGTCTGGGGTCCATTTTCATCTCTATATAA
ACACGGCGCCCTGCGGCGATGCCCGTATTTTTTCACCTCACGAGAATGACACGGGAGTAGATAAACATCC
CAACCGAAAAGCAAGAGGGCAGCTCCGAACCAAAATCGAATCCGGCCAGGGCACAATCCCAGTGAAATCT
AGCGACGGCATTCAAACTTGGGACGGCGTACTACAAGGCCAGCGTTTGCTTACGATGTCCTGCTCCGATA
AAATTGCTAGGTGGAACATCGTCGGTATCCAGGGCTCCTTGCTCTCTTCAATTATAGAGCCCGTCTATCT
GCATTCAATTGTCTTAGGGTCACTCTTGCATCCTGAACATATGTACCGAGCCGTTTGTGGGAGAATAGAA
AAGAGTATCCAGGGTCTACCCCCACCTTACCATTTGAACAAACCCAGACTGGCATTGGTCACATCCGCAG
AACCACGTAACCAAGCCAAGGCCCCGAATTTTGGAATAAACTGGACTATAGGTGACACGGAACTAGAGGT
TGTGAACTCTCTCACAGGCAGAACCATAGGAGGGCAAGTCAGCCGTATAACGAAGCAGGCTTTTTTCGTA
AAGTATGGTTTCTTGATGGCTAATTTGCCCGGAATCCTCGTCCGAAAGGTAACGACCGATTACGGTCAGA
CAAAAGCGAATGTAAAGGATTACCAGATCGCGAAGTTGGAATTGTTCTCAGCCTTCAAGAGGGAGGATCT
TGGATCATGGCTAAAGAAACCAATAGAGCAGGACGAGTTTGGATTGGCTGAATGAACTAGTCGATCCAGG
CCTCCCAGCTTTCGTCCGTATCATCGGTTTCGACAACGTTCGTCAAGTTCAATGCATCAGTTTCATTGCC
CACACACCAGAATCCTACTAAGTTTGAGTATTATGGCATTGGAAAAGCTGTTTTCTTCTATCATTTGTTC
TGCTTGTAATTTACTGTGTTCTTTCAGTTTTTGTTTTCGGACATCAAAATGCAAATGGATGGATAAGAGT
TAATAAATGATATGGTCCTTTTGTTCATTCTCAAATTATTATTATCTGTTGTTTTTACTTTAATGGGTTG
AATTTAAGTAAGAAAGGAACTAACAGTGTGATATTAAGGTGCAATGTTAGACATATAAAACAGTCTTTCA
CCTCTCTTTGGTTATGTCTTGAATTGGTTTGTTTCTTCACTTATCTGTGTAATCAAGTTTACTATGAGTC
TATGATCAAGTAATTATGCAATCAAGTTAAGTACAGTATAGGCTTTTTGTGTCGAGGGGGTACCGAGTCG
AGGAATTCACTGGCCGTCGTTTTACAACGTCGTGACTGGGAAAACCCTGGCGTTACCCAACTTAATCGCC
TTGCAGCACATCCCCCTTTCGCCAGCTGGCGTAATAGCGAAGAGGCCCGCACCGATCGCCCTTCCCAACA
GTTGCGCAGCCTGAATGGCGGGTACCGAGCTCGAATTCAATTCGGCGTTAATTCAGTACATTAAAAACGT
CCGCAATGTGTTATTAAGTTGTCTAAGCGTCAATTTGTTTACACCACAATATATCCTGCCACCAGCCAGC
CAACAGCTCCCCGACCGGCAGCTCGGCACAAAATCACCACTCGATACAGGCAGCCCATCAGTCCGGGACG
GCGTCAGCGGGAGAGCCGTTGTAAGGCGGCAGACTTTGCTCATGTTACCGATGCTATTCGGAAGAACGGC
AACTAAGCTGCCGGGTTTGAAACACGGATGATCTCGCGGAGGGTAGCATGTTGATTGTAACGATGACAGA
GCGTTGCTGCCTGTGATCAATTCGGGCACGAACCCAGTGGACATAAGCCTGTTCGGTTCGTAAGCTGTAA
TGCAAGTAGCGTATGCGCTCACGCAACTGGTCCAGAACCTTGACCGAACGCAGCGGTGGTAACGGCGCAG
TGGCGGTTTTCATGGCTTGTTATGACTGTTTTTTTGGGGTACAGTCTATGCCTCGGGCATCCAAGCAGCA
AGCGCGTTACGCCGTGGGTCGATGTTTGATGTTATGGAGCAGCAACGATGTTACGCAGCAGGGCAGTCGC
CCTAAAACAAAGTTAAACATCATGGGGGAAGCGGTGATCGCCGAAGTATCGACTCAACTATCAGAGGTAG
TTGGCGTCATCGAGCGCCATCTCGAACCGACGTTGCTGGCCGTACATTTGTACGGCTCCGCAGTGGATGG
CGGCCTGAAGCCACACAGTGATATTGATTTGCTGGTTACGGTGACCGTAAGGCTTGATGAAACAACGCGG
CGAGCTTTGATCAACGACCTTTTGGAAACTTCGGCTTCCCCTGGAGAGAGCGAGATTCTCCGCGCTGTAG
AAGTCACCATTGTTGTGCACGACGACATCATTCCGTGGCGTTATCCAGCTAAGCGCGAACTGCAATTTGG
AGAATGGCAGCGCAATGACATTCTTGCAGGTATCTTCGAGCCAGCCACGATCGACATTGATCTGGCTATC
TTGCTGACAAAAGCAAGAGAACATAGCGTTGCCTTGGTAGGTCCAGCGGCGGAGGAACTCTTTGATCCGG
TTCCTGAACAGGATCTATTTGAGGCGCTAAATGAAACCTTAACGCTATGGAACTCGCCGCCCGACTGGGC
TGGCGATGAGCGAAATGTAGTGCTTACGTTGTCCCGCATTTGGTACAGCGCAGTAACCGGCAAAATCGCG
CCGAAGGATGTCGCTGCCGACTGGGCAATGGAGCGCCTGCCGGCCCAGTATCAGCCCGTCATACTTGAAG
CTAGACAGGCTTATCTTGGACAAGAAGAAGATCGCTTGGCCTCGCGCGCAGATCAGTTGGAAGAATTTGT
CCACTACGTGAAAGGCGAGATCACCAAGGTAGTCGGCAAATAATGTCTAGCTAGAAATTCGTTCAAGCCG
ACGCCGCTTCGCGGCGCGGCTTAACTCAAGCGTTAGATGCACTAAGCACATAATTGCTCACAGCCAAACT
ATCAGGTCAAGTCTGCTTTTATTATTTTTAAGCGTGCATAATAAGCCCTACACAAATTGGGAGATATATC
ATGCATGACCAAAATCCCTTAACGTGAGTTTTCGTTCCACTGAGCGTCAGACCCCGTAGAAAAGATCAAA
GGATCTTCTTGAGATCCTTTTTTTCTGCGCGTAATCTGCTGCTTGCAAACAAAAAAACCACCGCTACCAG
CGGTGGTTTGTTTGCCGGATCAAGAGCTACCAACTCTTTTTCCGAAGGTAACTGGCTTCAGCAGAGCGCA
GATACCAAATACTGTCCTTCTAGTGTAGCCGTAGTTAGGCCACCACTTCAAGAACTCTGTAGCACCGCCT
ACATACCTCGCTCTGCTAATCCTGTTACCAGTGGCTGCTGCCAGTGGCGATAAGTCGTGTCTTACCGGGT
TGGACTCAAGACGATAGTTACCGGATAAGGCGCAGCGGTCGGGCTGAACGGGGGGTTCGTGCACACAGCC
CAGCTTGGAGCGAACGACCTACACCGAACTGAGATACCTACAGCGTGAGCTATGAGAAAGCGCCACGCTT
CCCGAAGGGAGAAAGGCGGACAGGTATCCGGTAAGCGGCAGGGTCGGAACAGGAGAGCGCACGAGGGAGC
TTCCAGGGGGAAACGCCTGGTATCTTTATAGTCCTGTCGGGTTTCGCCACCTCTGACTTGAGCGTCGATT
TTTGTGATGCTCGTCAGGGGGGCGGAGCCTATGGAAAAACGCCAGCAACGCGGCCTTTTTACGGTTCCTG
GCCTTTTGCTGGCCTTTTGCTCACATGTTCTTTCCTGCGTTATCCCCTGATTCTGTGGATAACCGTATTA
CCGCCTTTGAGTGAGCTGATACCGCTCGCCGCAGCCGAACGACCGAGCGCAGCGAGTCAGTGAGCGAGGA
AGCGGAAGAGCGCCTGATGCGGTATTTTCTCCTTACGCATCTGTGCGGTATTTCACACCGCATATGGTGC
ACTCTCAGTACAATCTGCTCTGATGCCGCATAGTTAAGCCAGTATACACTCCGCTATCGCTACGTGACTG
GGTCATGGCTGCGCCCCGACACCCGCCAACACCCGCTGACGCGCCCTGACGGGCTTGTCTGCTCCCGGCA
TCCGCTTACAGACAAGCTGTGACCGTCTCCGGGAGCTGCATGTGTCAGAGGTTTTCACCGTCATCACCGA
AACGCGCGAGGCAGGGTGCCTTGATGTGGGCGCCGGCGGTCGAGTGGCGACGGCGCGGCTTGTCCGCGCC
CTGGTAGATTGCCTGGCCGTAGGCCAGCCATTTTTGAGCGGCCAGCGGCCGCGATAGGCCGACGCGAAGC
GGCGGGGCGTAGGGAGCGCAGCGACCGAAGGGTAGGCGCTTTTTGCAGCTCTTCGGCTGTGCGCTGGCCA
GACAGTTATGCACAGGCCAGGCGGGTTTTAAGAGTTTTAATAAGTTTTAAAGAGTTTTAGGCGGAAAAAT
CGCCTTTTTTCTCTTTTATATCAGTCACTTACATGTGTGACCGGTTCCCAATGTACGGCTTTGGGTTCCC
AATGTACGGGTTCCGGTTCCCAATGTACGGCTTTGGGTTCCCAATGTACGTGCTATCCACAGGAAAGAGA
CCTTTTCGACCTTTTTCCCCTGCTAGGGCAATTTGCCCTAGCATCTGCTCCGTACATTAGGAACCGGCGG
ATGCTTCGCCCTCGATCAGGTTGCGGTAGCGCATGACTAGGATCGGGCCAGCCTGCCCCGCCTCCTCCTT
CAAATCGTACTCCGGCAGGTCATTTGACCCGATCAGCTTGCGCACGGTGAAACAGAACTTCTTGAACTCT
CCGGCGCTGCCACTGCGTTCGTAGATCGTCTTGAACAACCATCTGGCTTCTGCCTTGCCTGCGGCGCGGC
GTGCCAGGCGGTAGAGAAAACGGCCGATGCCGGGATCGATCAAAAAGTAATCGGGGTGAACCGTCAGCAC
GTCCGGGTTCTTGCCTTCTGTGATCTCGCGGTACATCCAATCAGCTAGCTCGATCTCGATGTACTCCGGC
CGCCCGGTTTCGCTCTTTACGATCTTGTAGCGGCTAATCAAGGCTTCACCCTCGGATACCGTCACCAGGC
GGCCGTTCTTGGCCTTCTTCGTACGCTGCATGGCAACGTGCGTGGTGTTTAACCGAATGCAGGTTTCTAC
CAGGTCGTCTTTCTGCTTTCCGCCATCGGCTCGCCGGCAGAACTTGAGTACGTCCGCAACGTGTGGACGG
AACACGCGGCCGGGCTTGTCTCCCTTCCCTTCCCGGTATCGGTTCATGGATTCGGTTAGATGGGAAACCG
CCATCAGTACCAGGTCGTAATCCCACACACTGGCCATGCCGGCCGGCCCTGCGGAAACCTCTACGTGCCC
GTCTGGAAGCTCGTAGCGGATCACCTCGCCAGCTCGTCGGTCACGCTTCGACAGACGGAAAACGGCCACG
TCCATGATGCTGCGACTATCGCGGGTGCCCACGTCATAGAGCATCGGAACGAAAAAATCTGGTTGCTCGT
CGCCCTTGGGCGGCTTCCTAATCGACGGCGCACCGGCTGCCGGCGGTTGCCGGGATTCTTTGCGGATTCG
ATCAGCGGCCGCTTGCCACGATTCACCGGGGCGTGCTTCTGCCTCGATGCGTTGCCGCTGGGCGGCCTGC
GCGGCCTTCAACTTCTCCACCAGGTCATCACCCAGCGCCGCGCCGATTTGTACCGGGCCGGATGGTTTGC
GACCGCTCACGCCGATTCCTCGGGCTTGGGGGTTCCAGTGCCATTGCAGGGCCGGCAGACAACCCAGCCG
CTTACGCCTGGCCAACCGCCCGTTCCTCCACACATGGGGCATTCCACGGCGTCGGTGCCTGGTTGTTCTT
GATTTTCCATGCCGCCTCCTTTAGCCGCTAAAATTCATCTACTCATTTATTCATTTGCTCATTTACTCTG
GTAGCTGCGCGATGTATTCAGATAGCAGCTCGGTAATGGTCTTGCCTTGGCGTACCGCGTACATCTTCAG
CTTGGTGTGATCCTCCGCCGGCAACTGAAAGTTGACCCGCTTCATGGCTGGCGTGTCTGCCAGGCTGGCC
AACGTTGCAGCCTTGCTGCTGCGTGCGCTCGGACGGCCGGCACTTAGCGTGTTTGTGCTTTTGCTCATTT
TCTCTTTACCTCATTAACTCAAATGAGTTTTGATTTAATTTCAGCGGCCAGCGCCTGGACCTCGCGGGCA
GCGTCGCCCTCGGGTTCTGATTCAAGAACGGTTGTGCCGGCGGCGGCAGTGCCTGGGTAGCTCACGCGCT
GCGTGATACGGGACTCAAGAATGGGCAGCTCGTACCCGGCCAGCGCCTCGGCAACCTCACCGCCGATGCG
CGTGCCTTTGATCGCCCGCGACACGACAAAGGCCGCTTGTAGCCTTCCATCCGTGACCTCAATGCGCTGC
TTAACCAGCTCCACCAGGTCGGCGGTGGCCCATATGTCGTAAGGGCTTGGCTGCACCGGAATCAGCACGA
AGTCGGCTGCCTTGATCGCGGACACAGCCAAGTCCGCCGCCTGGGGCGCTCCGTCGATCACTACGAAGTC
GCGCCGGCCGATGGCCTTCACGTCGCGGTCAATCGTCGGGCGGTCGATGCCGACAACGGTTAGCGGTTGA
TCTTCCCGCACGGCCGCCCAATCGCGGGCACTGCCCTGGGGATCGGAATCGACTAACAGAACATCGGCCC
CGGCGAGTTGCAGGGCGCGGGCTAGATGGGTTGCGATGGTCGTCTTGCCTGACCCGCCTTTCTGGTTAAG
TACAGCGATAACCTTCATGCGTTCCCCTTGCGTATTTGTTTATTTACTCATCGCATCATATACGCAGCGA
CCGCATGACGCAAGCTGTTTTACTCAAATACACATCACCTTTTTAGACGGCGGCGCTCGGTTTCTTCAGC
GGCCAAGCTGGCCGGCCAGGCCGCCAGCTTGGCATCAGACAAACCGGCCAGGATTTCATGCAGCCGCACG
GTTGAGACGTGCGCGGGCGGCTCGAACACGTACCCGGCCGCGATCATCTCCGCCTCGATCTCTTCGGTAA
TGAAAAACGGTTCGTCCTGGCCGTCCTGGTGCGGTTTCATGCTTGTTCCTCTTGGCGTTCATTCTCGGCG
GCCGCCAGGGCGTCGGCCTCGGTCAATGCGTCCTCACGGAAGGCACCGCGCCGCCTGGCCTCGGTGGGCG
TCACTTCCTCGCTGCGCTCAAGTGCGCGGTACAGGGTCGAGCGATGCACGCCAAGCAGTGCAGCCGCCTC
TTTCACGGTGCGGCCTTCCTGGTCGATCAGCTCGCGGGCGTGCGCGATCTGTGCCGGGGTGAGGGTAGGG
CGGGGGCCAAACTTCACGCCTCGGGCCTTGGCGGCCTCGCGCCCGCTCCGGGTGCGGTCGATGATTAGGG
AACGCTCGAACTCGGCAATGCCGGCGAACACGGTCAACACCATGCGGCCGGCCGGCGTGGTGGTGTCGGC
CCACGGCTCTGCCAGGCTACGCAGGCCCGCGCCGGCCTCCTGGATGCGCTCGGCAATGTCCAGTAGGTCG
CGGGTGCTGCGGGCCAGGCGGTCTAGCCTGGTCACTGTCACAACGTCGCCAGGGCGTAGGTGGTCAAGCA
TCCTGGCCAGCTCCGGGCGGTCGCGCCTGGTGCCGGTGATCTTCTCGGAAAACAGCTTGGTGCAGCCGGC
CGCGTGCAGTTCGGCCCGTTGGTTGGTCAAGTCCTGGTCGTCGGTGCTGACGCGGGCATAGCCCAGCAGG
CCAGCGGCGGCGCTCTTGTTCATGGCGTAATGTCTCCGGTTCTAGTCGCAAGTATTCTACTTTATGCGAC
TAAAACACGCGACAAGAAAACGCCAGGAAAAGGGCAGGGCGGCAGCCTGTCGCGTAACTTAGGACTTGTG
CGACATGTCGTTTTCAGAAGACGGCTGCACTGAACGTCAGAAGCCGACTGCACTATAGCAGCGGAGGGGT
TGGATCAAAGTACTTTAAAGTACTTTAAAGTACTTTAAAGTACTTTGATCCCGAGGGGAACCCTGTGGTT
GGCATGCACATACAAATGGACGAACGGATAAACCTTTTCACGCCCTTTTAAATATCCGATTATTCTAATA
AACGCTCTTTTCTCTTAG
Features (pLannotate 1.2.2; 30 found; start..end, strand, type, name):
      1..25      -  misc_feature   RB T-DNA repeat: right border repeat from nopaline C58 T-DNA
     82..100     -  misc_feature   MCS (fragment): pUC18/19 multiple cloning site
    172..217     +  promoter       35SPPDK promoter (fragment): hybrid promoter consisting of the cauliflower mosaic virus 35S enhancer fused to the maize C4PPDK basal promoter (Yoo et al., 2007)
    216..262     +  promoter       minimal CaMV 35S promoter: minimal 35S promoter from cauliflower mosaic virus
    291..542     +  CDS            LexA BD: DNA-binding domain of E. coli LexA; lexA (truncated); binds the 16-bp palindromic sequence 5'-CTGTATATATATACAG-3'
    558..791     +  CDS            VP16 AD: transcriptional activation domain of herpes simplex virus protein VP16 (Triezenberg et al., 1988; Cousens et al., 1989); UL48
    801..1736    +  CDS            ERT2: mutated ligand-binding domain of the human estrogen receptor (Feil et al., 1997)
   1756..1845    +  CDS            NR3C1 (fragment): GCR_RABIT - Also known as GRL. Experimental evidence at protein level: Swiss-Prot protein existence level 1. Receptor for glucocorticoids (GC). Has a dual mode of action: as a transcription factor that binds to glucocorticoid response elements (GRE), both for nuclear and mitochondrial DNA, and as a modulator of other transcription factors. Affects inflammatory responses, cellular proliferation and differentiation in target tissues. Involved in chromatin remodeling. Plays a role in rapid mRNA degradation by binding to the 5' UTR of target mRNAs and interacting with PNRC2 in a ligand-dependent m
   1875..2171    +  terminator     E9 terminator (fragment): terminator and polyadenylation signal from the pea rbcS-E9 gene
   2332..2515    +  promoter       NOS promoter: nopaline synthase promoter NOS promoter
   2567..3577    +  CDS            HygR: aminoglycoside phosphotransferase from E. coli; aph(4)-Ia; confers resistance to hygromycin
   3630..3882    +  terminator     NOS terminator: nopaline synthase terminator and poly(A) signal
   3933..3961    -  promoter       GAL1 promoter (fragment): S. cerevisiae GAL1; inducible promoter, regulated by Gal4
   4125..4184    -  promoter       GAL10 promoter (fragment): S. cerevisiae GAL10; inducible promoter, regulated by Gal4
   4203..4249    +  promoter       minimal CaMV 35S promoter: minimal 35S promoter from cauliflower mosaic virus
   4374..5582    +  CDS            Adar (fragment): ADAR_DROME - Also known as hypnos-2 From Drosophila melanogaster (Fruit fly).
   5578..5688    +  CDS            RBCS.3A (fragment): RBS3_PEA - Experimental evidence at protein level: Swiss-Prot protein existence level 1. RuBisCO catalyzes two reactions: the carboxylation of D- ribulose 1,5-bisphosphate, the primary event in carbon dioxide fixation, as well as the oxidative fragmentation of the pentose substrate. Both reactions occur simultaneously and in competition at the same active site. Although the small subunit is not catalytic it is essential for maximal activity (Probable). Binds to abscisic acid (ABA); only half of the possible binding sites are occupied in the crystal; and there are indications this is a low affi
   6095..6250    +  CDS            lacZα (fragment): LacZα fragment of β-galactosidase; lacZ fragment
   6249..6268    -  misc_feature   MCS (fragment): pUC18/19 multiple cloning site
   6337..6361    -  misc_feature   LB T-DNA repeat: left border repeat from nopaline C58 T-DNA
   6620..6643    +  promoter       Pc promoter (fragment): intI1 (promoter lies within the coding sequence); class 1 integron promoter
   6819..6875    +  CDS            GmR (fragment): gentamycin acetyltransferase; aacC1; confers resistance to gentamycin
   6886..7673    +  CDS            SmR (fragment): aminoglycoside adenylyltransferase (Murphy, 1985); aadA; confers resistance to spectinomycin and streptomycin
   7919..8507    +  rep_origin     ori: high-copy-number ColE1/pMB1/pBR322/pUC origin of replication
   8693..8833    -  misc_feature   bom: basis of mobility region from pBR322
   8935..8974    -  CDS            rop (fragment): Rop protein, which maintains plasmids at low copy number; rop
   9177..9371    -  rep_origin     pVS1 oriV: origin of replication for the Pseudomonas plasmid pVS1 (Heeb et al., 2000)
   9437..10510   -  CDS            pVS1 RepA: replication protein from the Pseudomonas plasmid pVS1 (Heeb et al., 2000)
  10939..11568   -  CDS            pVS1 StaA: stability protein from the Pseudomonas plasmid pVS1 (Heeb et al., 2000)
  12128..12529   -  CDS            Y4CG_SINFN (fragment): Protein inferred from homology: Swiss-Prot protein existence level 3. From Sinorhizobium fredii (strain NBRC 101917 / NGR234).
