[The description below was written by a language model from this plasmid's Addgene catalogue record and pLannotate feature annotations shown in this document.]
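Description:
pZG163 is a plant binary T-DNA vector built on the pER8 backbone, the estradiol-inducible XVE expression system, and is about 12.9 kb in the sequenced record. It is maintained in E. coli through a ColE1/pMB1-type origin with a bom site, and carries the pVS1 oriV, RepA and StaA functions that support replication and stability in Agrobacterium. Bacterial selection is by spectinomycin via aadA, and the catalogue lists it as low copy.

Between the nopaline-type right and left borders lie three units. The first encodes the XVE chimeric activator, made of the LexA DNA-binding domain, the VP16 activation domain and an estrogen-receptor ligand-binding domain (annotated as ERT2), followed by the pea rbcS-E9 terminator. The software annotates only short 35S-like fragments upstream, so its promoter is not clearly identified. The second is the plant selection marker, hygromycin phosphotransferase. The feature table places it between the NOS promoter and NOS terminator, whereas the purpose line describes it as 35S-hptII. The third is the inducible payload: a minimal CaMV 35S promoter driving the catalytic domain of Drosophila ADAR carrying the hyperactive E488Q substitution (HyperADARcd). The sequence upstream of this promoter is labelled only as GAL1/GAL10 fragments, although pER8-type vectors normally carry LexA operators there. The payload is followed by sequence matching pea rbcS-3A, presumably its terminator region.

According to the record, a ligation-independent cloning cassette sits upstream of the deaminase, so a protein of interest can be fused to it. On estradiol treatment the fusion is expressed and deposits A-to-I edits on nearby transcripts. The associated publication uses this proximity editing to identify RNAs associated with RNA-binding proteins in phase-separated condensates in plants.
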