Addgene plasmid #202582: pZG163
Purpose: RNA editing in plants. Plasmid contains extradiol-LIC cassette-dADARcd-35S-hptII
Depositing lab: Guoyong Xu. Depositing organization: Wuhan University. Publication: Proximity editing to identify RNAs in phase-separated RNA binding protein condensates. Zhou G, Niu R, Zhou Y, Luo M, Peng Y, Wang H, Wang Z, Xu G. Cell Discov. 2021 Aug 24;7(1):72. doi: 10.1038/s41421-021-00288-9. PubMed 34426573.
Backbone
  Vector backbone: pER8
  Vector type: Plant Expression
Growth in bacteria
  Bacterial resistance: Spectinomycin, 50 μg/mL
  Growth temperature: 37°C
  Growth strain: DH5alpha
  Copy number: Low Copy
Gene/Insert
  Gene/Insert name: HyperADARcd (alt name: adenosine deaminase acting on RNA (ADAR) catalytic domain)
  Species: D. melanogaster (fly)
  Mutation: E488Q
  Cloning method: Restriction Enzyme; 5′ cloning site unknown (unknown if destroyed)
Terms and licenses: Academic/Nonprofit Terms; Industry Terms: Not Available to Industry
Depositor comments: Genbank: MW026673
How to cite: pZG163 was a gift from Guoyong Xu (Addgene plasmid # 202582 ; http://n2t.net/addgene:202582 ; RRID:Addgene_202582)
